Addgene plasmid #157263: pD649-HAsp-GP6-COMP5AP-AviTag-9xHis
Purpose: Mammalian expression of cell-surface protein extracellular domain fused to COMP5AP-AviTag-9xHis. Protein is secreted from cells.
Depositing lab: Chris Garcia. Depositing organization: Stanford University. Publication: A Human IgSF Cell-Surface Interactome Reveals a Complex Network of Protein-Protein Interactions. Wojtowicz WM, Vielmetter J, Fernandes RA, Siepe DH, Eastman CL, Chisholm GB, Cox S, Klock H, Anderson PW, Rue SM, Miller JJ, Glaser SM, Bragstad ML, Vance J, Lam AW, Lesley SA, Zinn K, Garcia KC. Cell. 2020 Aug 20;182(4):1027-1043.e17. doi: 10.1016/j.cell.2020.07.025. PubMed 32822567.
Backbone
  Vector backbone: pD649
  Backbone size w/o insert (bp): 7153
  Vector type: Mammalian Expression
Growth in bacteria
  Bacterial resistance: Ampicillin, 100 μg/mL
  Growth temperature: 37°C
  Growth strain: DH5alpha
  Copy number: High Copy
Gene/Insert
  Gene/Insert name: GP6 (alt name: GPVI)
  Species: H. sapiens (human)
  Insert size (bp): 741
  Entrez Gene: GP6 (a.k.a. BDPLT11, GPIV, GPVI)
  Promoter: CMV/SP6
  Tag / fusion protein: COMP5AP-AviTag-9xHis (C terminal on backbone)
  Cloning method: Restriction Enzyme; 5′ cloning site GCGGCCGC (not destroyed); 3′ cloning site GGCGCGCC (not destroyed)
  Sequencing primers: 5′ ATTTAGGTGACACTATAG; 3′ CGTCGCACTCCATCACGGTG
Resource information
  A portion of this plasmid was derived from a plasmid made by: synthesis by ThermoFisher
Terms and licenses: Academic/Nonprofit Terms; Industry Terms: Not Available to Industry
Depositor comments: Some plasmids in this collection may have an IS4-like element ISVsa5 family transposase upstream of the CMV promoter.
How to cite: pD649-HAsp-GP6-COMP5AP-AviTag-9xHis was a gift from Chris Garcia (Addgene plasmid # 157263 ; http://n2t.net/addgene:157263 ; RRID:Addgene_157263)
