[The description below was written by a language model from this plasmid's Addgene catalogue record and pLannotate feature annotations shown in this document.]
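Description:
pD649-HAsp-GP6-COMP5AP-AviTag-9xHis is a mammalian expression plasmid of about 7.9 kb, built on the pD649 backbone, that produces the extracellular domain of human platelet glycoprotein VI (GP6/GPVI, a collagen receptor) as a secreted, multimerised fusion protein. It is propagated in E. coli as a high-copy plasmid through a ColE1/pUC-type origin and selected with ampicillin via a full-length β-lactamase gene. The feature table also shows short remnants of KanR, lacZα, an rrnB terminator and an f1 origin, which appear to be non-functional backbone leftovers. An SV40 early promoter/EM7 promoter cassette driving a puromycin N-acetyltransferase sequence, followed by a small ble fragment and an SV40 poly(A) signal, would allow puromycin selection in mammalian cells.

The expression cassette uses the CMV enhancer and immediate-early promoter, with a fragment of CMV intron A and an SP6 promoter just upstream of the coding region; the SP6 site also serves as a sequencing primer site. The name indicates an HA signal peptide, although the annotation tool labels this leader region as a partial immunoglobulin heavy-chain signal sequence. The leader directs secretion of the GP6 ectodomain, which is cloned between preserved NotI and AscI sites. Downstream and in frame are the coiled-coil region of rat cartilage oligomeric matrix protein, which drives pentamerisation, human placental alkaline phosphatase as an enzymatic reporter, an AviTag for site-specific biotinylation and a polyhistidine tag for purification (9xHis by name, annotated as 8xHis). A bGH poly(A) signal ends the transcript.

The plasmid belongs to a collection made for mapping interactions among human immunoglobulin-superfamily cell-surface proteins, where the high-avidity pentameric AP fusion suits detection of weak extracellular binding. The depositor notes that some plasmids in the collection may carry an IS4-like transposase insertion upstream of the CMV promoter; none is annotated here.
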