Features (pLannotate 1.2.2; 24 found; start..end, strand, type, name):
    119..143     -  CDS            KanR (fragment): aminoglycoside phosphotransferase; aph(3')-Ia; confers resistance to kanamycin
    254..842     +  rep_origin     ori: high-copy-number ColE1/pMB1/pBR322/pUC origin of replication
   1067..1084    +  terminator     rrnB T2 terminator (fragment): transcription terminator T2 from the E. coli rrnB gene
   1109..1128    -  CDS            lacZα (fragment): LacZα fragment of β-galactosidase; lacZ fragment
   1584..1600    +  protein_bind   lac operator: The lac repressor binds to the lac operator to inhibit transcription in E. coli. This inhibition can be relieved by adding lactose or isopropyl-β-D-thiogalactopyranoside (IPTG). lac repressor encoded by lacI
   1843..2146    +  enhancer       CMV enhancer: human cytomegalovirus immediate early enhancer
   2147..2350    +  promoter       CMV promoter: human cytomegalovirus (CMV) immediate early promoter
   2486..2529    +  intron         CMV intron (fragment): modified intron A from human cytomegalovirus
   2581..2599    +  promoter       SP6 promoter: promoter for bacteriophage SP6 RNA polymerase
   2603..2640    +  CDS            IgH signal sequence (fragment): signal sequence from the mouse immunoglobulin heavy chain variable region
   2719..3492    +  CDS            GP6 (fragment): GPVI_HUMAN - Experimental evidence at protein level: Swiss-Prot protein existence level 1. Collagen receptor involved in collagen-induced platelet adhesion and activation. Plays a key role in platelet procoagulant activity and subsequent thrombin and fibrin formation. This procoagulant function may contribute to arterial and venous thrombus formation. The signaling pathway involves the FcR gamma-chain, the Src kinases (likely FYN or LYN) and SYK, the adapter protein LAT and leads to the activation of PLCG2. From Homo sapiens (Human).
   3586..3765    +  CDS            Comp (fragment): COMP_RAT - Experimental evidence at protein level: Swiss-Prot protein existence level 1. May play a role in the structural integrity of cartilage via its interaction with other extracellular matrix proteins such as the collagens and fibronectin. Can mediate the interaction of chondrocytes with the cartilage extracellular matrix through interaction with cell surface integrin receptors. Could play a role in the pathogenesis of osteoarthritis. Potent suppressor of apoptosis in both primary chondrocytes and transformed cells. Suppresses apoptosis by blocking the activation of caspase-3 and by indu
   3753..5205    +  CDS            SEAP (fragment): secreted alkaline phosphatase from human placenta The natural enzyme has a C-terminal transmembrane sequence that is replaced by a GPI anchor.
   5230..5271    +  CDS            AviTag™ (fragment): peptide tag that allows for enzymatic biotinylation
   5275..5298    +  CDS            8xHis: 8xHis affinity tag
   5444..5555    +  polyA_signal   bGH poly(A) signal: bovine growth hormone polyadenylation signal
   5556..5664    +  rep_origin     f1 ori (fragment): f1 bacteriophage origin of replication; arrow indicates direction of (+) strand synthesis
   5678..6007    +  promoter       SV40 promoter: SV40 enhancer and early promoter
   6055..6102    +  promoter       EM7 promoter: synthetic bacterial promoter&nbsp
   6121..6720    +  CDS            PuroR (fragment): puromycin N-acetyltransferase; pac from Streptomyces; confers resistance to puromycin
   6730..6855    +  CDS            ble (fragment): BLE_KLEPN - Experimental evidence at protein level: Swiss-Prot protein existence level 1. Binding protein with a strong affinity to the bleomycin family of antibiotics. Binds to CL990; an antimitotic-antibiotic compound. From Klebsiella pneumoniae.
   6850..6971    +  polyA_signal   SV40 poly(A) signal: SV40 polyadenylation signal
   7024..7884    -  CDS            AmpR: β-lactamase; bla; confers resistance to ampicillin, carbenicillin, and related antibiotics
   7887..89      -  promoter       AmpR promoter (fragment) (across the origin): bla
>Addgene plasmid #157263 | pD649-HAsp-GP6-COMP5AP-AviTag-9xHis | depositor full sequence | sequence record 303635 | Full Sequence
TTTCAATATTATTGAAGCATTTATCAGGGTTATTGTCTCATGAGCGGATACATATTTGAATGTATTTAGA
AAAATAAACAAATAGGGGTCAGTGTTACAACCAATTAACCAATTCTGAACATTATCGCGAGCCCATTTAT
ACCTGAATATGGCTCATAACACCCCTTGCTCATGACCAAAATCCCTTAACGTGAGTTACGCGCGCGTCGT
TCCACTGAGCGTCAGACCCCGTAGAAAAGATCAAAGGATCTTCTTGAGATCCTTTTTTTCTGCGCGTAAT
CTGCTGCTTGCAAACAAAAAAACCACCGCTACCAGCGGTGGTTTGTTTGCCGGATCAAGAGCTACCAACT
CTTTTTCCGAAGGTAACTGGCTTCAGCAGAGCGCAGATACCAAATACTGTTCTTCTAGTGTAGCCGTAGT
TAGCCCACCACTTCAAGAACTCTGTAGCACCGCCTACATACCTCGCTCTGCTAATCCTGTTACCAGTGGC
TGCTGCCAGTGGCGATAAGTCGTGTCTTACCGGGTTGGACTCAAGACGATAGTTACCGGATAAGGCGCAG
CGGTCGGGCTGAACGGGGGGTTCGTGCACACAGCCCAGCTTGGAGCGAACGACCTACACCGAACTGAGAT
ACCTACAGCGTGAGCTATGAGAAAGCGCCACGCTTCCCGAAGGGAGAAAGGCGGACAGGTATCCGGTAAG
CGGCAGGGTCGGAACAGGAGAGCGCACGAGGGAGCTTCCAGGGGGAAACGCCTGGTATCTTTATAGTCCT
GTCGGGTTTCGCCACCTCTGACTTGAGCGTCGATTTTTGTGATGCTCGTCAGGGGGGCGGAGCCTATGGA
AAAACGCCAGCAACGCGGCCTTTTTACGGTTCCTGGCCTTTTGCTGGCCTTTTGCTCACATGTTCTTTCC
TGCGTTATCCCCTGATTCTGTGGATAACCGTATTACCGCCTTTGAGTGAGCTGATACCGCTCGCCGCAGC
CGAACGACCGAGCGCAGCGAGTCAGTGAGCGAGGAAGCGGAAGGCGAGAGTAGGGAACTGCCAGGCATCA
AACTAAGCAGAAGGCCCCTGACGGATGGCCTTTTTGCGTTTCTACAAACTCTTTCTGTGTTGTAAAACGA
CGGCCAGTCTTAAGCTCGGGCCCCCTGGGCGGTTCTGATAACGAGTAATCGTTAATCCGCAAATAACGTA
AAAACCCGCTTCGGCGGGTTTTTTTATGGGGGGAGTTTAGGGAAAGAGCATTTGTCAGAATATTTAAGGG
CGCCTGTCACTTTGCTTGATATATGAGAATTATTTAACCTTATAAATGAGAAAAAAGCAACGCACTTTAA
ATAAGATACGTTGCTTTTTCGATTGATGAACACCTATAATTAAACTATTCATCTATTATTTATGATTTTT
TGTATATACAATATTTCTAGTTTGTTAAAGAGAATTAAGAAAATAAATCTCGAAAATAATAAAGGGAAAA
TCAGTTTTTGATATCAAAATTATACATGTCAACGATAATACAAAATATAATACAAACTATAAGATGTTAT
CAGTATTTATTATCATTTAGAATAAATTTTGTGTCGCCCTTAATTGTGAGCGGATAACAATTACGAGCTT
CATGCACAGTGGCGTTGACTCAATATTGGCCATTAGCCATATTATTCATTGGTTATATAGCATAAATCAA
TATTGGCTATTGGCCATTGCATACGTTGTATCTATATCATAATATGTACATTTATATTGGCTCATGTCCA
ATATGACCGCCATGTTGGCATTGATTATTGACTAGTTATTAATAGTAATCAATTACGGGGTCATTAGTTC
ATAGCCCATATATGGAGTTCCGCGTTACATAACTTACGGTAAATGGCCCGCCTGGCTGACCGCCCAACGA
CCCCCGCCCATTGACGTCAATAATGACGTATGTTCCCATAGTAACGCCAATAGGGACTTTCCATTGACGT
CAATGGGTGGAGTATTTACGGTAAACTGCCCACTTGGCAGTACATCAAGTGTATCATATGCCAAGTACGC
CCCCTATTGACGTCAATGACGGTAAATGGCCCGCCTGGCATTATGCCCAGTACATGACCTTATGGGACTT
TCCTACTTGGCAGTACATCTACGTATTAGTCATCGCTATTACCATGGTGATGCGGTTTTGGCAGTACATC
AATGGGCGTGGATAGCGGTTTGACTCACGGGGATTTCCAAGTCTCCACCCCATTGACGTCAATGGGAGTT
TGTTTTGGCACCAAAATCAACGGGACTTTCCAAAATGTCGTAACAACTCCGCCCCATTGACGCAAATGGG
CGGTAGGCGTGTACGGTGGGAGGTCTATATAAGCAGAGCTCGTTTAGTGAACCGTCAGATCGCCTGGAGA
CGCCATCCACGCTGTTTTGACCTCCATAGAAGACACCGGGACCGATCCAGCCTCCGCGGCCGGGAACGGT
GCATTGGAACGCGGATTCCCCGTGCCAAGAGTGACGTAAGTACCGCCTATAGAGTCTATAGGCCCACCCC
CTTGGCTTCGTTAGAACGCGGCTACAATTAATACATAACCTTATGTATCATACACATACGATTTAGGTGA
CACTATAGAATAACATCCACTTTGCCTTTCTCTCCACAGGTGTCCACTCCCAGGTCCAACTGCACCTCGG
TTCTATCGAAAACGCGCCTGCTAGCGCCACCATGAAGACCATCATTGCCCTGAGCTACATCTTCTGCCTG
GTGTTCGCTGCGGCCGCCCAATCTGGACCTCTTCCTAAACCTTCTCTGCAGGCCCTGCCTAGCTCTCTGG
TGCCTCTGGAAAAGCCCGTGACACTGAGATGTCAAGGACCTCCTGGCGTGGACCTGTACCGGCTGGAAAA
ACTGAGCAGCAGCAGATACCAGGACCAGGCCGTGCTGTTCATCCCCGCCATGAAGAGAAGCCTGGCCGGC
AGATACAGATGCAGCTACCAGAATGGCAGCCTGTGGTCCCTGCCAAGCGATCAGCTTGAACTGGTGGCTA
CCGGCGTGTTCGCCAAGCCTTCTCTTTCTGCTCAACCTGGACCTGCCGTGTCTAGCGGCGGAGATGTTAC
TCTGCAGTGCCAGACCAGATACGGCTTCGACCAGTTCGCCCTGTACAAAGAGGGCGACCCCGCTCCTTAC
AAGAACCCCGAGAGATGGTACAGAGCCAGCTTTCCCATCATCACCGTGACAGCCGCTCACAGCGGCACCT
ACAGATGCTACAGCTTCAGCAGCAGGGACCCCTATCTTTGGAGCGCCCCTTCTGATCCCCTGGAACTGGT
TGTGACAGGCACCAGCGTTACCCCTAGCAGACTGCCTACAGAGCCTCCTTCTCCTGTGGCCGAATTTTCT
GAGGCCACAGCCGAGCTGACCGTGTCCTTCACCAATGAGGTGTTCACCACCGAGACAAGCCGGTCCATCA
CCGCCTCTCCAAAAGAGTCTGATAGCCCTGCCGGACCTGCCAGACAGTACTACACCAAAGGCGCGCCGGA
AGATCAAGTTGATCCAAGATTGATTGATGGCAAGGGCGGATCTCTGGAGGTGCTGTTCCAGGGACCAGGC
GGAAGCGGCAATCCCGGCGGCGATCTGGCCCCCCAGATGCTGCGCGAGCTGCAGGAGACCAATGCCGCCC
TGCAGGACGTGCGCGAGCTGCTGCGCCACCGCGTGAAGGAGATCACCTTCCTGAAGAACACCGTGATGGA
GTGCGACGCCTGCGGTATGCAGCCCTCTAGAGGCTCCGGCTCCATCATCCCAGTTGAGGAGGAGAACCCG
GACTTCTGGAACCGCGAGGCAGCCGAGGCCCTGGGTGCCGCCAAGAAGCTGCAGCCTGCACAGACAGCCG
CCAAGAACCTCATCATCTTCCTGGGCGATGGGATGGGGGTGTCTACGGTGACAGCTGCCAGGATCCTAAA
AGGGCAGAAGAAGGACAAACTGGGGCCTGAGATACCCCTGGCCATGGACCGCTTCCCATATGTGGCTCTG
TCCAAGACATACAATGTAGACAAACATGTGCCAGACAGTGGAGCCACAGCCACGGCCTACCTGTGCGGGG
TCAAGGGCAACTTCCAGACCATTGGCTTGAGTGCAGCCGCCCGCTTTAACCAGTGCAACACGACACGCGG
CAACGAGGTCATCTCCGTGATGAATCGGGCCAAGAAAGCAGGGAAGTCAGTGGGAGTGGTAACCACCACA
CGAGTGCAGCACGCCTCGCCAGCCGGCACCTACGCCCACACGGTGAACCGCAACTGGTACTCGGACGCCG
ACGTGCCTGCCTCGGCCCGCCAGGAGGGGTGCCAGGACATCGCTACGCAGCTCATCTCCAACATGGACAT
TGACGTGATCCTAGGTGGAGGCCGAAAGTACATGTTTCGCATGGGAACCCCAGACCCTGAGTACCCAGAT
GACTACAGCCAAGGTGGGACCAGGCTGGACGGGAAGAATCTGGTGCAGGAATGGCTGGCGAAGCGCCAGG
GTGCCCGGTATGTGTGGAACCGCACTGAGCTCATGCAGGCTTCCCTGGACCCGTCTGTGACCCATCTCAT
GGGTCTCTTTGAGCCTGGAGACATGAAATACGAGATCCACCGAGACTCCACACTGGACCCCTCCCTGATG
GAGATGACAGAGGCTGCCCTGCGCCTGCTGAGCAGGAACCCCCGCGGCTTCTTCCTCTTCGTGGAGGGTG
GTCGCATCGACCATGGTCATCATGAAAGCAGGGCTTACCGGGCACTGACTGAGACGATCATGTTCGACGA
CGCCATTGAGAGGGCGGGCCAGCTCACCAGCGAGGAGGACACGCTGAGCCTCGTCACTGCCGACCACTCC
CACGTCTTCTCCTTCGGAGGCTACCCCCTGCGAGGGAGCTCCATCTTCGGGCTGGCCCCTGGCAAGGCCC
GGGACAGGAAGGCCTACACGGTCCTCCTATACGGAAACGGTCCAGGCTATGTGCTCAAGGACGGCGCCCG
GCCGGATGTTACCGAGAGCGAGAGCGGGAGCCCCGAGTATCGGCAGCAGTCAGCAGTGCCCCTGGACGAA
GAGACCCACGCAGGCGAGGACGTGGCGGTGTTCGCGCGCGGCCCGCAGGCGCACCTGGTTCACGGCGTGC
AGGAGCAGACCTTCATAGCGCACGTCATGGCCTTCGCCGCCTGCCTGGAGCCCTACACCGCCTGCGACCT
GGCGCCCCCCGCCGGCACCACCGACGCCGCGCACCCGGGTGGCGGAGGACTGAACGACATCTTCGAGGCT
CAGAAAATCGAATGGCACGAACATCACCATCACCATCACCATCACCATTAAGGCCGGCCTGTAGTCACTG
GCACAACGCGTTACCCGGTAAGCCAATCGGGTATACACGGTCGTCATACTGCAGACAGGGTTCTTCTACT
TTGCAAGATAGTCTTGAGTAGTAAAATAAATAGATAGAGAAAATCAGCCTCGACTGTGCCTTCTAGTTGC
CAGCCATCTGTTGTTTGCCCCTCCCCCGTGCCTTCCTTGACCCTGGAAGGTGCCACTCCCACTGTCCTTT
CCTAATAAAATGAGGAAATTGCATCACAACACTCAACCCTATCTCGGTCTATTCTTTTGATTTATAAGGG
ATTTTGCCGATTTCGGCCTATTGGTTAAAAAATGAGCTGATTTAACAAAAATTTAACGCGAATTAATTCT
GTGGAATGTGTGTCAGTTAGGGTGTGGAAAGTCCCCAGGCTCCCCAGCAGGCAGAAGTATGCAAAGCATG
CATCTCAATTAGTCAGCAACCAGGTGTGGAAAGTCCCCAGGCTCCCCAGCAGGCAGAAGTATGCAAAGCA
TGCATCTCAATTAGTCAGCAACCATAGTCCCGCCCCTAACTCCGCCCATCCCGCCCCTAACTCCGCCCAG
TTCCGCCCATTCTCCGCCCCATGGCTGACTAATTTTTTTTATTTATGCAGAGGCCGAGGCCGCCTCTGCC
TCTGAGCTATTCCAGAAGTAGTGAGGAGGCTTTTTTGGAGGCCTAGGCTTTTGCAAAAAGCTCCCGGGAG
CTTGTATATCCATTTTCGGATCTGATCAGCACGTGTTGACAATTAATCATCGGCATAGTATATCGGCATA
GTATAATACGACAAGGTGAGGAACTAAACCATGACCGAGTACAAGCCCACGGTGCGCCTCGCCACCCGCG
ACGACGTCCCCAGGGCCGTACGCACCCTCGCCGCCGCGTTCGCCGACTACCCCGCCACGCGCCACACCGT
CGATCCGGACCGCCACATCGAGCGGGTCACCGAGCTGCAAGAACTCTTCCTCACGCGCGTCGGGCTCGAC
ATCGGCAAGGTGTGGGTCGCGGACGACGGCGCCGCGGTGGCGGTCTGGACCACGCCGGAGAGCGTCGAAG
CGGGGGCGGTGTTCGCCGAGATCGGCCCGCGCATGGCCGAGTTGAGCGGTTCCCGGCTGGCCGCGCAGCA
ACAGATGGAAGGCCTCCTGGCGCCGCACCGGCCCAAGGAGCCCGCGTGGTTCCTGGCCACCGTCGGCGTC
TCGCCCGACCACCAGGGCAAGGGTCTGGGCAGCGCCGTCGTGCTCCCCGGAGTGGAGGCGGCCGAGCGCG
CCGGGGTGCCCGCCTTCCTGGAGACATCCGCGCCCCGCAACCTCCCCTTCTACGAGCGGCTCGGCTTCAC
CGTCACCGCCGACGTCGAGGTGCCCGAAGGACCGCGCACCTGGTGCATGACCCGCAAGCCCGGTGCCTGA
CACGTGCTACGAGATTTCGATTCCACCGCCGCCTTCTATGAAAGGTTGGGCTTCGGAATCGTTTTCCGGG
ACGCCGGCTGGATGATCCTCCAGCGCGGGGATCTCATGCTGGAGTTCTTCGCCCACCCCAACTTGTTTAT
TGCAGCTTATAATGGTTACAAATAAAGCAATAGCATCACAAATTTCACAAATAAAGCATTTTTTTCACTG
CATTCTAGTTGTGGTTTGTCCAAACTCATCAATGTATCTTATCATGTCTGTATACCGTCGACCTCTAGCT
AGAGCTTGGCGTAATCATGGTCATTACCAATGCTTAATCAGTGAGGCACCTATCTCAGCGATCTGTCTAT
TTCGTTCATCCATAGTTGCCTGACTCCCCGTCGTGTAGATAACTACGATACGGGAGGGCTTACCATCTGG
CCCCAGCGCTGCGATGATACCGCGAGAACCACGCTCACCGGCTCCGGATTTATCAGCAATAAACCAGCCA
GCCGGAAGGGCCGAGCGCAGAAGTGGTCCTGCAACTTTATCCGCCTCCATCCAGTCTATTAATTGTTGCC
GGGAAGCTAGAGTAAGTAGTTCGCCAGTTAATAGTTTGCGCAACGTTGTTGCCATCGCTACAGGCATCGT
GGTGTCACGCTCGTCGTTTGGTATGGCTTCATTCAGCTCCGGTTCCCAACGATCAAGGCGAGTTACATGA
TCCCCCATGTTGTGCAAAAAAGCGGTTAGCTCCTTCGGTCCTCCGATCGTTGTCAGAAGTAAGTTGGCCG
CAGTGTTATCACTCATGGTTATGGCAGCACTGCATAATTCTCTTACTGTCATGCCATCCGTAAGATGCTT
TTCTGTGACTGGTGAGTACTCAACCAAGTCATTCTGAGAATAGTGTATGCGGCGACCGAGTTGCTCTTGC
CCGGCGTCAATACGGGATAATACCGCGCCACATAGCAGAACTTTAAAAGTGCTCATCATTGGAAAACGTT
CTTCGGGGCGAAAACTCTCAAGGATCTTACCGCTGTTGAGATCCAGTTCGATGTAACCCACTCGTGCACC
CAACTGATCTTCAGCATCTTTTACTTTCACCAGCGTTTCTGGGTGAGCAAAAACAGGAAGGCAAAATGCC
GCAAAAAAGGGAATAAGGGCGACACGGAAATGTTGAATACTCATATTCTTCCTT
