>Addgene plasmid #157263 | pD649-HAsp-GP6-COMP5AP-AviTag-9xHis | depositor partial sequence | sequence record 303636 | insert (extracellular domain)
CAATCTGGACCTCTTCCTAAACCTTCTCTGCAGGCCCTGCCTAGCTCTCTGGTGCCTCTGGAAAAGCCCG
TGACACTGAGATGTCAAGGACCTCCTGGCGTGGACCTGTACCGGCTGGAAAAACTGAGCAGCAGCAGATA
CCAGGACCAGGCCGTGCTGTTCATCCCCGCCATGAAGAGAAGCCTGGCCGGCAGATACAGATGCAGCTAC
CAGAATGGCAGCCTGTGGTCCCTGCCAAGCGATCAGCTTGAACTGGTGGCTACCGGCGTGTTCGCCAAGC
CTTCTCTTTCTGCTCAACCTGGACCTGCCGTGTCTAGCGGCGGAGATGTTACTCTGCAGTGCCAGACCAG
ATACGGCTTCGACCAGTTCGCCCTGTACAAAGAGGGCGACCCCGCTCCTTACAAGAACCCCGAGAGATGG
TACAGAGCCAGCTTTCCCATCATCACCGTGACAGCCGCTCACAGCGGCACCTACAGATGCTACAGCTTCA
GCAGCAGGGACCCCTATCTTTGGAGCGCCCCTTCTGATCCCCTGGAACTGGTTGTGACAGGCACCAGCGT
TACCCCTAGCAGACTGCCTACAGAGCCTCCTTCTCCTGTGGCCGAATTTTCTGAGGCCACAGCCGAGCTG
ACCGTGTCCTTCACCAATGAGGTGTTCACCACCGAGACAAGCCGGTCCATCACCGCCTCTCCAAAAGAGT
CTGATAGCCCTGCCGGACCTGCCAGACAGTACTACACCAAA
